Addgene plasmid #225219: pcDNA3.1-ar1
Purpose: Expression androgen receptor 1 in mammalian cells
Depositing lab: Deshou Wang. Depositing organization: Southwest University (SWU). Publication: Steroid hormone-deprived sex reversal in cyp11a1 mutant XX tilapia experiences an ovary-like stage at molecular level. Xiao H, Wang L, Yan S, Ma H, Xu Z, Wang F, Wang J, Tao W, Wang D. Commun Biol. 2024 Sep 16;7(1):1154. doi: 10.1038/s42003-024-06853-8. PubMed 39284885.
Backbone
  Vector backbone: pcDNA3.1
  Backbone size w/o insert (bp): 5500
  Total vector size (bp): 7500
  Vector type: Mammalian Expression
  Selectable markers: Neomycin (select with G418)
Growth in bacteria
  Bacterial resistance: Ampicillin, 100 μg/mL
  Growth temperature: 37°C
  Growth strain: DH5alpha
  Copy number: High Copy
Gene/Insert
  Gene/Insert name: androgen receptor 1 (alt names: ar1; ara)
  Species: Oreochromis niloticus
  GenBank ID: 100534409
  Promoter: CMV
  Tag / fusion protein: FLAG (N terminal on insert)
  Cloning method: Restriction Enzyme; 5′ cloning site Hind III (unknown if destroyed); 3′ cloning site Xho I (unknown if destroyed)
  Sequencing primers: 5′ TAATACGACTCACTATAGGG; 3′ CTAGAAGGCACAGTCGAGGC
Terms and licenses: Academic/Nonprofit Terms; Industry Terms: Not Available to Industry
How to cite: pcDNA3.1-ar1 was a gift from Deshou Wang (Addgene plasmid # 225219 ; http://n2t.net/addgene:225219 ; RRID:Addgene_225219)
