[The description below was written by a language model from this plasmid's Addgene catalogue record and pLannotate feature annotations shown in this document.]
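Description:
pcDNA3.1-ar1 is a mammalian expression plasmid of about 7.5 kb, built on the pcDNA3.1 backbone, that carries the coding sequence for androgen receptor 1 (ar1, also called ara) from Nile tilapia, Oreochromis niloticus. The insert was cloned between HindIII and XhoI sites downstream of the human cytomegalovirus immediate-early enhancer and promoter. Transcripts are terminated by the bovine growth hormone polyadenylation signal. A T7 promoter lies between the CMV promoter and the insert and can serve for in vitro transcription or as a sequencing primer site.

The catalogue lists an N-terminal FLAG tag on the receptor, although the automated annotation does not call a FLAG feature. That annotation identifies only the conserved C-terminal part of the insert, by homology to rat androgen receptor, which is expected for a fish orthologue whose N-terminal region diverges. A V5 epitope sequence from the backbone sits just downstream of the insert; the record does not state whether it is in frame with the receptor or separated from it by a stop codon.

In E. coli the plasmid replicates from a high-copy ColE1/pUC-type origin and is selected with ampicillin through the β-lactamase gene. An f1 origin is also present and allows single-stranded DNA production. For mammalian cells, an SV40 early promoter drives a neomycin phosphotransferase gene with an SV40 poly(A) signal, allowing G418 selection of stable transfectants. The stated purpose is to express tilapia androgen receptor 1 in mammalian cells. The plasmid comes from a study of steroid hormone deficiency and sex reversal in tilapia, but the record does not describe the specific assays in which it was used.
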