Features (pLannotate 1.2.2; 21 found; start..end, strand, type, name):
     28..80      -  misc_feature   bom (fragment): basis of mobility region from pBR322
    235..614     +  enhancer       CMV enhancer: human cytomegalovirus immediate early enhancer
    615..818     +  promoter       CMV promoter: human cytomegalovirus (CMV) immediate early promoter
    814..847     +  LTR            5' LTR (truncated) (fragment): truncated 5' long terminal repeat (LTR) from HIV-1
    863..881     +  promoter       T7 promoter: promoter for bacteriophage T7 RNA polymerase
   1709..2986    +  CDS            Ar (fragment): ANDR_RAT - Also known as Nr3c4. Experimental evidence at protein level: Swiss-Prot protein existence level 1. Steroid hormone receptors are ligand-activated transcription factors that regulate eukaryotic gene expression and affect cellular proliferation and differentiation in target tissues. Transcription factor activity is modulated by bound coactivator and corepressor proteins like ZBTB7A that recruits NCOR1 and NCOR2 to the androgen response elements/ARE on target genes, negatively regulating androgen receptor signaling and androgen-induced cell proliferation. Transcription activation is al
   3027..3068    +  CDS            V5 tag: epitope tag from simian virus 5
   3124..3348    +  polyA_signal   bGH poly(A) signal: bovine growth hormone polyadenylation signal
   3352..3373    +  promoter       SV40 promoter (fragment): SV40 enhancer and early promoter
   3394..3822    +  rep_origin     f1 ori (sequence partly withheld): f1 bacteriophage origin of replication; arrow indicates direction of (+) strand synthesis
   3836..4165    +  promoter       SV40 promoter: SV40 enhancer and early promoter
   4232..5023    +  CDS            neo: KKA2_KLEPN - Also known as kan, nptII. Experimental evidence at protein level: Swiss-Prot protein existence level 1. Resistance to kanamycin, neomycin, paromomycin, ribostamycin, butirosin and gentamicin B. From Klebsiella pneumoniae.
   5049..5207    +  CDS            ble (fragment): BLE_KLEPN - Experimental evidence at protein level: Swiss-Prot protein existence level 1. Binding protein with a strong affinity to the bleomycin family of antibiotics. Binds to CL990; an antimitotic-antibiotic compound. From Klebsiella pneumoniae.
   5202..5323    +  polyA_signal   SV40 poly(A) signal: SV40 polyadenylation signal
   5396..5412    -  protein_bind   lac operator: The lac repressor binds to the lac operator to inhibit transcription in E. coli. This inhibition can be relieved by adding lactose or isopropyl-β-D-thiogalactopyranoside (IPTG). lac repressor encoded by lacI
   5420..5450    -  promoter       lac promoter: promoter for the E. coli lac operon
   5465..5486    -  protein_bind   CAP binding site: CAP binding activates transcription in the presence of cAMP. E. coli catabolite activator protein
   5499..5591    -  CDS            lacI (fragment): lac repressor; lacI; The lac repressor binds to the lac operator to inhibit transcription in E. coli. This inhibition can be relieved by adding lactose or isopropyl-β-D-thiogalactopyranoside (IPTG).
   5774..6362    -  rep_origin     ori: high-copy-number ColE1/pMB1/pBR322/pUC origin of replication
   6533..7393    -  CDS            AmpR: β-lactamase; bla; confers resistance to ampicillin, carbenicillin, and related antibiotics
   7394..7498    -  promoter       AmpR promoter: bla
>Addgene plasmid #225219 | pcDNA3.1-ar1 | addgene full sequence | sequence record 446230 | Addgene NGS Result
GACGGATCGGGAGATCTCCCGATCCCCTATGGTGCACTCTCAGTACAATCTGCTCTGATGCCGCATAGTT
AAGCCAGTATCTGCTCCCTGCTTGTGTGTTGGAGGTCGCTGAGTAGTGCGCGAGCAAAATTTAAGCTACA
ACAAGGCAAGGCTTGACCGACAATTGCATGAAGAATCTGCTTAGGGTTAGGCGTTTTGCGCTGCTTCGCG
ATGTACGGGCCAGATATACGCGTTGACATTGATTATTGACTAGTTATTAATAGTAATCAATTACGGGGTC
ATTAGTTCATAGCCCATATATGGAGTTCCGCGTTACATAACTTACGGTAAATGGCCCGCCTGGCTGACCG
CCCAACGACCCCCGCCCATTGACGTCAATAATGACGTATGTTCCCATAGTAACGCCAATAGGGACTTTCC
ATTGACGTCAATGGGTGGAGTATTTACGGTAAACTGCCCACTTGGCAGTACATCAAGTGTATCATATGCC
AAGTACGCCCCCTATTGACGTCAATGACGGTAAATGGCCCGCCTGGCATTATGCCCAGTACATGACCTTA
TGGGACTTTCCTACTTGGCAGTACATCTACGTATTAGTCATCGCTATTACCATGGTGATGCGGTTTTGGC
AGTACATCAATGGGCGTGGATAGCGGTTTGACTCACGGGGATTTCCAAGTCTCCACCCCATTGACGTCAA
TGGGAGTTTGTTTTGGCACCAAAATCAACGGGACTTTCCAAAATGTCGTAACAACTCCGCCCCATTGACG
CAAATGGGCGGTAGGCGTGTACGGTGGGAGGTCTATATAAGCAGAGCTCTCTGGCTAACTAGAGAACCCA
CTGCTTACTGGCTTATCGAAATTAATACGACTCACTATAGGGAGACCCAAGCTGGCTAGTTAAGCTTATG
GATTATAAAGATGATGATGATAAATCCTTTCACTCGTTTTTGGAAGAAACAAACTCTTTAACGATGAATG
AAGGGGATCGATTGGATACTACCACCTATGCCTGTCCGGCTTATGAGCTCAGTAAAGCGGTGTCAGTGTC
TTTGGGTTTGGATTCGGTGTCTTCTCCGCCCAATAATATGAACCAGAGCTCCAGCAGCGCCTTCGCAGAA
TGCGACTCCGGTACTGTGGCGGATAGTTCTCGGGGAGTGCCAGAGTTGAGAAGGGCTGGGAATATGAACT
CCGACGGCAGCATGTTTGTCCTGGGTGACAGCAGCCTCAGAGAGGACGACTTTGGAGAAGTGTGCCAGGG
CATACAGCAGGTGAGCTGTATGGATCTGTTCGGATCGGGCGAAATGGACAGTGCGCAAACTGTGACGCGT
GGCTCGGTGATATCCAGATACGTCTGCAGGGAGTCAAATGTGTTTATGAACCCCACGCCGGAGCTGCCCG
CGCCCCCTCAGGTGCCCGGGGTCGTACCCTTAAAACCACCTTCGTCTTACTGTGCCAGTTCAGACCTATA
TAGGGATCTCCCACCGGAAATGTGGTGCGCAAATGAGCGCGCATACAGCGACCGATCCCAGCCACAGCCA
CAGAGGGGAGAATCAGGGGAACATAATTTCTTGTGCAAATACTGTAATTGTGGGCAAGCTCCTCGCGGAA
ACAGGCAGGAATGCCGCTGTATCTGGTACGGTAGAGGTGACCAGGGTGGCAAAGGTGGCATGCGAGCGAC
GGCACAAGGATATGGCCAAATGTCAAGTTACCCAAGTGCCATTCCTCAGGGGCAGAACACTTTCTCCACT
ATCAAGAGTGAGCCTTCGGTGTGGATGAATTGCACAGATCGCAGTTTAAGGCACGAGGACTTTTTTCCAG
GTGTGTATCTGTCAGAAAGGAGAGTGTGTCAAGTGTGCGGAGATGACGCCTCGGGTTGTCACTATGGAGC
AGTCACCTGCGGCAGCTGCAAAGTATTCTTCAAGAGGGCCGCTGCAGGTAAGCAGAACCACTTGTGTGCC
AGCCGAAACGACTGCACCATCGACAAACTGAGGCGGAAAAACTGCGCGTCGTGTCGCTTAAAGAGATGCT
TCATGTCGGGAATGAGCCTTAAAGGTCGCAGGCTGAAGGGAGCCGGACAGGCGAGAAATGGAGAAGAGGA
GCAACAGCCAGCTAGCTGGGGACAAGGAGAAAAAGAAGAGAGGGCAGCGAAGAAAGACGTAGTCTTGGAG
TCCGGAAATGCAGGTGTCAGGGCTCAAGGTGCAGCTTCCCAGGCCCTGGGTGCGGCCATCCCCCCACCCC
TGCACTCGTGCCTGTCCCTGCTCAGCATCCTACAGGCTATTGAGCCAGCTGTGGTCAATGCCGGGCATGA
TCCTGCCCAGCCAGACAGCCCTATGTCCTTGCTTACCAGCCTGAACAAGCTGGGGGAACGGCAGCTGGTA
ACCGTGGTCCGCTGGGCCAAGGCAATACCAGGGTTTCGGGATCTGCACGTGGATGACCAGATGTCAGTGA
TTCAGCTGTCATGGATGGGAGTGATGGTGTTCGCCTTAGGCTGGAGATCCTACACGCTGACTAACAGCTC
TATGCTCTACTTTGCTCCAGACCTGATTTTCAATGACCAGCGGATGCAAGCGTCCAGCATGTATGAACAC
TGTGTGAGGATGAAGCTACTATCCCAAAGGCTGTGCATGCTCAAGGTTACCCAGGAGGAGTTCCTCTGCA
TGAAGGCCCTGGTCCTCCTCAGCATCATGCCAGAGCAGGGCCCGAAGAGCCAGCATTGTTTTGACAAACT
GCGGACCTCCTACATCAAGGAGCTAGACCGTTTGGCCAGCCACCGCGGAGAGACCACCCGCACGCAGAGA
CTGTTTCAGCTCACGCAGCTGCTGGACCACCTCCAGTCGGTTGTGAGGAAATTACACCAGTTCACCTACG
ATCTGTTCATCCAAGCTCAGTCCATGCATGTCAGCTTCCCAGAGATGATCTCGGAGATTGTGAGCATCCA
CGTGCCCAAAATCCTCTCTGGGATGGTCAAGCCCATCCTTTTCCACAACGTGGCCTAGCTCGAGTCTAGA
GGGCCCGCGGTTCGAAGGTAAGCCTATCCCTAACCCTCTCCTCGGTCTCGATTCTACGCGTACCGGTCAT
CATCACCATCACCATTGAGTTTAAACCCGCTGATCAGCCTCGACTGTGCCTTCTAGTTGCCAGCCATCTG
TTGTTTGCCCCTCCCCCGTGCCTTCCTTGACCCTGGAAGGTGCCACTCCCACTGTCCTTTCCTAATAAAA
TGAGGAAATTGCATCGCATTGTCTGAGTAGGTGTCATTCTATTCTGGGGGGTGGGGTGGGGCAGGACAGC
AAGGGGGAGGATTGGGAAGACAATAGCAGGCATGCTGGGGATGCGGTGGGCTCTATGGCTTCTGAGGCGG
AAAGAACCAGCTGGGGCTCTAGGGGGTATCCCC
[124 nt withheld, positions 3394-3517]
C
[91 nt withheld, positions 3519-3609]
A
[49 nt withheld, positions 3611-3659]
CCTTTGACGTTGGAGTCCACGTTCTTT
[37 nt withheld, positions 3687-3723]
ACCCTATCTCGGTCTATTCTTTTGATTTATAAGGGATTTTGCCGATTTCGGCCTATTGGTTAAAAAATGA
GCTGATTTAACAAAAATTTAACGCGAATTAATTCTGTGGAATGTGTGTCAGTTAGGGTGTGGAAAGTCCC
CAGGCTCCCCAGCAGGCAGAAGTATGCAAAGCATGCATCTCAATTAGTCAGCAACCAGGTGTGGAAAGTC
CCCAGGCTCCCCAGCAGGCAGAAGTATGCAAAGCATGCATCTCAATTAGTCAGCAACCATAGTCCCGCCC
CTAACTCCGCCCATCCCGCCCCTAACTCCGCCCAGTTCCGCCCATTCTCCGCCCCATGGCTGACTAATTT
TTTTTATTTATGCAGAGGCCGAGGCCGCCTCTGCCTCTGAGCTATTCCAGAAGTAGTGAGGAGGCTTTTT
TGGAGGCCTAGGCTTTTGCAAAAAGCTCCCGGGAGCTTGTATATCCATTTTCGGATCTGATCAAGAGACA
GGATGAGGATCGTTTCGCATGATTGAACAAGATGGATTGCACGCAGGTTCTCCGGCCGCTTGGGTGGAGA
GGCTATTCGGCTATGACTGGGCACAACAGACAATCGGCTGCTCTGATGCCGCCGTGTTCCGGCTGTCAGC
GCAGGGGCGCCCGGTTCTTTTTGTCAAGACCGACCTGTCCGGTGCCCTGAATGAACTGCAGGACGAGGCA
GCGCGGCTATCGTGGCTGGCCACGACGGGCGTTCCTTGCGCAGCTGTGCTCGACGTTGTCACTGAAGCGG
GAAGGGACTGGCTGCTATTGGGCGAAGTGCCGGGGCAGGATCTCCTGTCATCTCACCTTGCTCCTGCCGA
GAAAGTATCCATCATGGCTGATGCAATGCGGCGGCTGCATACGCTTGATCCGGCTACCTGCCCATTCGAC
CACCAAGCGAAACATCGCATCGAGCGAGCACGTACTCGGATGGAAGCCGGTCTTGTCGATCAGGATGATC
TGGACGAAGAGCATCAGGGGCTCGCGCCAGCCGAACTGTTCGCCAGGCTCAAGGCGCGCATGCCCGACGG
CGAGGATCTCGTCGTGACCCATGGCGATGCCTGCTTGCCGAATATCATGGTGGAAAATGGCCGCTTTTCT
GGATTCATCGACTGTGGCCGGCTGGGTGTGGCGGACCGCTATCAGGACATAGCGTTGGCTACCCGTGATA
TTGCTGAAGAGCTTGGCGGCGAATGGGCTGACCGCTTCCTCGTGCTTTACGGTATCGCCGCTCCCGATTC
GCAGCGCATCGCCTTCTATCGCCTTCTTGACGAGTTCTTCTGAGCGGGACTCTGGGGTTCGCGAAATGAC
CGACCAAGCGACGCCCAACCTGCCATCACGAGATTTCGATTCCACCGCCGCCTTCTATGAAAGGTTGGGC
TTCGGAATCGTTTTCCGGGACGCCGGCTGGATGATCCTCCAGCGCGGGGATCTCATGCTGGAGTTCTTCG
CCCACCCCAACTTGTTTATTGCAGCTTATAATGGTTACAAATAAAGCAATAGCATCACAAATTTCACAAA
TAAAGCATTTTTTTCACTGCATTCTAGTTGTGGTTTGTCCAAACTCATCAATGTATCTTATCATGTCTGT
ATACCGTCGACCTCTAGCTAGAGCTTGGCGTAATCATGGTCATAGCTGTTTCCTGTGTGAAATTGTTATC
CGCTCACAATTCCACACAACATACGAGCCGGAAGCATAAAGTGTAAAGCCTGGGGTGCCTAATGAGTGAG
CTAACTCACATTAATTGCGTTGCGCTCACTGCCCGCTTTCCAGTCGGGAAACCTGTCGTGCCAGCTGCAT
TAATGAATCGGCCAACGCGCGGGGAGAGGCGGTTTGCGTATTGGGCGCTCTTCCGCTTCCTCGCTCACTG
ACTCGCTGCGCTCGGTCGTTCGGCTGCGGCGAGCGGTATCAGCTCACTCAAAGGCGGTAATACGGTTATC
CACAGAATCAGGGGATAACGCAGGAAAGAACATGTGAGCAAAAGGCCAGCAAAAGGCCAGGAACCGTAAA
AAGGCCGCGTTGCTGGCGTTTTTCCATAGGCTCCGCCCCCCTGACGAGCATCACAAAAATCGACGCTCAA
GTCAGAGGTGGCGAAACCCGACAGGACTATAAAGATACCAGGCGTTTCCCCCTGGAAGCTCCCTCGTGCG
CTCTCCTGTTCCGACCCTGCCGCTTACCGGATACCTGTCCGCCTTTCTCCCTTCGGGAAGCGTGGCGCTT
TCTCATAGCTCACGCTGTAGGTATCTCAGTTCGGTGTAGGTCGTTCGCTCCAAGCTGGGCTGTGTGCACG
AACCCCCCGTTCAGCCCGACCGCTGCGCCTTATCCGGTAACTATCGTCTTGAGTCCAACCCGGTAAGACA
CGACTTATCGCCACTGGCAGCAGCCACTGGTAACAGGATTAGCAGAGCGAGGTATGTAGGCGGTGCTACA
GAGTTCTTGAAGTGGTGGCCTAACTACGGCTACACTAGAAGAACAGTATTTGGTATCTGCGCTCTGCTGA
AGCCAGTTACCTTCGGAAAAAGAGTTGGTAGCTCTTGATCCGGCAAACAAACCACCGCTGGTAGCGGTGG
TTTTTTTGTTTGCAAGCAGCAGATTACGCGCAGAAAAAAAGGATCTCAAGAAGATCCTTTGATCTTTTCT
ACGGGGTCTGACGCTCAGTGGAACGAAAACTCACGTTAAGGGATTTTGGTCATGAGATTATCAAAAAGGA
TCTTCACCTAGATCCTTTTAAATTAAAAATGAAGTTTTAAATCAATCTAAAGTATATATGAGTAAACTTG
GTCTGACAGTTACCAATGCTTAATCAGTGAGGCACCTATCTCAGCGATCTGTCTATTTCGTTCATCCATA
GTTGCCTGACTCCCCGTCGTGTAGATAACTACGATACGGGAGGGCTTACCATCTGGCCCCAGTGCTGCAA
TGATACCGCGAGACCCACGCTCACCGGCTCCAGATTTATCAGCAATAAACCAGCCAGCCGGAAGGGCCGA
GCGCAGAAGTGGTCCTGCAACTTTATCCGCCTCCATCCAGTCTATTAATTGTTGCCGGGAAGCTAGAGTA
AGTAGTTCGCCAGTTAATAGTTTGCGCAACGTTGTTGCCATTGCTACAGGCATCGTGGTGTCACGCTCGT
CGTTTGGTATGGCTTCATTCAGCTCCGGTTCCCAACGATCAAGGCGAGTTACATGATCCCCCATGTTGTG
CAAAAAAGCGGTTAGCTCCTTCGGTCCTCCGATCGTTGTCAGAAGTAAGTTGGCCGCAGTGTTATCACTC
ATGGTTATGGCAGCACTGCATAATTCTCTTACTGTCATGCCATCCGTAAGATGCTTTTCTGTGACTGGTG
AGTACTCAACCAAGTCATTCTGAGAATAGTGTATGCGGCGACCGAGTTGCTCTTGCCCGGCGTCAATACG
GGATAATACCGCGCCACATAGCAGAACTTTAAAAGTGCTCATCATTGGAAAACGTTCTTCGGGGCGAAAA
CTCTCAAGGATCTTACCGCTGTTGAGATCCAGTTCGATGTAACCCACTCGTGCACCCAACTGATCTTCAG
CATCTTTTACTTTCACCAGCGTTTCTGGGTGAGCAAAAACAGGAAGGCAAAATGCCGCAAAAAAGGGAAT
AAGGGCGACACGGAAATGTTGAATACTCATACTCTTCCTTTTTCAATATTATTGAAGCATTTATCAGGGT
TATTGTCTCATGAGCGGATACATATTTGAATGTATTTAGAAAAATAAACAAATAGGGGTTCCGCGCACAT
TTCCCCGAAAAGTGCCACCTGACGTC
